Addgene plasmid #139697: P307-FBP_6
Purpose: T-DNA encoding Fungal Bioluminescent Pathway Components, control pathway
Depositing lab: Daniel Voytas. Depositing organization: University of Minnesota. Publication: Building customizable auto-luminescent luciferase-based reporters in plants. Khakhar A, Starker CG, Chamness JC, Lee N, Stokke S, Wang C, Swanson R, Rizvi F, Imaizumi T, Voytas DF. Elife. 2020 Mar 25;9. pii: 52786. doi: 10.7554/eLife.52786. PubMed 32209230.
Backbone
  Vector backbone: pTRANS_220d
  Vector type: Plant Expression, Luciferase
Growth in bacteria
  Bacterial resistance: Kanamycin, 50 μg/mL
  Growth temperature: 37°C
  Growth strain: DH5alpha
  Copy number: High Copy
Gene/Insert
  Gene/Insert name: pLHB1B1:NnCPH:tSlH4, p35S_Short_TMV 5':AsNpga:tAtug7, pAtUbi1:NnH3H:tAtuNos, pCmYLCV:NnHisps:tHsp, p35S:NnLuz:tAtuOcs
  Species: Neonothopanus nambi and Aspergillus nidulans
  Promoter: various
  Cloning method: Restriction Enzyme; 5′ cloning site AarI (destroyed during cloning); 3′ cloning site AarI (destroyed during cloning)
Resource information
  A portion of this plasmid was derived from a plasmid made by: synthesized
Terms and licenses: Academic/Nonprofit Terms; Industry Terms: Not Available to Industry
How to cite: P307-FBP_6 was a gift from Daniel Voytas (Addgene plasmid # 139697 ; http://n2t.net/addgene:139697 ; RRID:Addgene_139697)
