[The description below was written by a language model from this plasmid's Addgene catalogue record and pLannotate feature annotations shown in this document.]
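Description:
P307-FBP_6 is a large (about 23 kb) binary T-DNA plasmid built on the pTRANS_220d backbone for Agrobacterium-mediated delivery into plants. It carries the components of the fungal bioluminescence pathway and is described in the record as the control pathway version. The backbone combines a high-copy ColE1/pUC-type origin with the pBR322 bom site for propagation in E. coli, and the pVS1 oriV with its RepA and StaA genes for replication and stable maintenance in Agrobacterium. An aphA-3 kanamycin resistance gene provides bacterial selection. Within the nopaline-type left and right border repeats, next to the left border, is a plant selection cassette in which an enhanced CaMV 35S promoter drives nptII with a CaMV polyadenylation signal. Remnants of the lac promoter/lacZα cloning region flank the insert, which was assembled through AarI sites that were destroyed in cloning.

The payload consists of five synthesized plant transcription units. These are NnCPH under the LHB1B1 promoter with an SlH4 terminator, and Aspergillus nidulans NpgA under a short 35S promoter with the TMV Ω translational leader and the Agrobacterium gene 7 terminator. The remaining three are NnH3H under an Arabidopsis ubiquitin promoter, NnHispS under the CmYLCV promoter with the HSP terminator, and NnLuz under 35S with the OCS terminator. The Neonothopanus nambi enzymes convert caffeic acid via hispidin to the fungal luciferin, oxidise it with light emission, and recycle the product. NpgA is a phosphopantetheinyl transferase that activates carrier-protein domains, a function that hispidin synthase requires. Automated annotation detected npgA but none of the N. nambi coding sequences. It also marks an OCS terminator where the catalogue lists a Nos terminator for the H3H unit. Expressing all five genes together should give plant tissue that luminesces without added substrate, for building luciferase-based reporters.
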