Features (pLannotate 1.2.2; 29 found; start..end, strand, type, name):
      4..158     +  CDS            lacZα (fragment): LacZα fragment of β-galactosidase; lacZ fragment
    224..248     +  misc_feature   RB T-DNA repeat: right border repeat from nopaline C58 T-DNA
    588..989     +  CDS            Y4CG_SINFN (fragment): Protein inferred from homology: Swiss-Prot protein existence level 3. From Sinorhizobium fredii (strain NBRC 101917 / NGR234).
   1549..2178    +  CDS            pVS1 StaA: stability protein from the Pseudomonas plasmid pVS1 (Heeb et al., 2000)
   2607..3680    +  CDS            pVS1 RepA: replication protein from the Pseudomonas plasmid pVS1 (Heeb et al., 2000)
   3746..3940    +  rep_origin     pVS1 oriV: origin of replication for the Pseudomonas plasmid pVS1 (Heeb et al., 2000)
   4143..4182    +  CDS            rop (fragment): Rop protein, which maintains plasmids at low copy number; rop
   4284..4424    +  misc_feature   bom: basis of mobility region from pBR322
   4610..5198    -  rep_origin     ori: high-copy-number ColE1/pMB1/pBR322/pUC origin of replication
   5285..6079    -  CDS            KanR: aminoglycoside phosphotransferase; aphA-3; confers resistance to kanamycin
   6504..6528    +  misc_feature   LB T-DNA repeat: left border repeat from nopaline C58 T-DNA
   6606..6780    -  polyA_signal   CaMV poly(A) signal: cauliflower mosaic virus polyadenylation signal
   6837..7629    -  CDS            NeoR/KanR (fragment): aminoglycoside phosphotransferase from Tn5; aph(3')-II (or nptII); confers resistance to neomycin, kanamycin, and G418 (Geneticin®)
   7697..8373    -  promoter       CaMV 35S promoter (enhanced): cauliflower mosaic virus 35S promoter with a duplicated enhancer region
   8463..8551    +  CDS            lacI (fragment): lac repressor; lacI; The lac repressor binds to the lac operator to inhibit transcription in E. coli. This inhibition can be relieved by adding lactose or isopropyl-β-D-thiogalactopyranoside (IPTG).
   8564..8585    +  protein_bind   CAP binding site: CAP binding activates transcription in the presence of cAMP. E. coli catabolite activator protein
   8600..8630    +  promoter       lac promoter: promoter for the E. coli lac operon
   8634..8656    +  protein_bind   lac operator (fragment): The lac repressor binds to the lac operator to inhibit transcription in E. coli. This inhibition can be relieved by adding lactose or isopropyl-β-D-thiogalactopyranoside (IPTG). lac repressor encoded by lacI
   8687..8712    +  misc_feature   MCS (fragment): pUC18/19 multiple cloning site
   9374..9429    +  misc_feature   TMV Ω: translational enhancer from the tobacco mosaic virus 5'-leader sequence (Gallie et al., 1988)
  10692..11037   +  promoter       CaMV 35S promoter: strong constitutive promoter from cauliflower mosaic virus
  10989..11035   +  promoter       minimal CaMV 35S promoter: minimal 35S promoter from cauliflower mosaic virus
  11066..11119   +  misc_feature   TMV Ω: translational enhancer from the tobacco mosaic virus 5'-leader sequence (Gallie et al., 1988)
  11128..12159   +  CDS            npgA: PPTA_EMENI - Also known as cfwA. Experimental evidence at protein level: Swiss-Prot protein existence level 1. Transfers the 4'-phosphopantetheine moiety from coenzyme A to a Ser of an acyl-carrier-protein. The enzyme is able to transfer the cofactor to a broad range of enzymes with acyl- or peptidyl-carrier protein domains. Required for primary biological processes such as growth and asexual/sexual development, and activates target enzymes involved in the synthesis of metabolites such as fatty acids, polyketides and nonribosomal peptides, lysine, siderophore, penicillin, sterigmatocystin, sha
  12188..12388   +  terminator     gene 7 terminator: transcription terminator for octopine-type Ti plasmid gene 7
  14165..14872   +  terminator     OCS terminator: octopine synthase terminator
  20478..20726   +  terminator     HSP terminator: efficient transcription terminator from the Arabidopsis thaliana heat shock protein 18.2 gene (Nagaya et al., 2010)
  21248..21589   +  promoter       CaMV 35S promoter: strong constitutive promoter from cauliflower mosaic virus
  22415..23122   +  terminator     OCS terminator: octopine synthase terminator
>Addgene plasmid #139697 | P307-FBP_6 | addgene full sequence | sequence record 296513 | Addgene NGS Result
TGGCACTGGCCGTCGTTTTACAACGTCGTGACTGGGAAAACCCTGGCGTTACCCAACTTAATCGCCTTGC
AGCACATCCCCCTTTCGCCAGCTGGCGTAATAGCGAAGAGGCCCGCACCGATCGCCCTTCCCAACAGTTG
CGCAGCCTGAATGGCGAATGCTAGAGCAGCTTGAGCTTGGATCAGATTGTCGTTTCCCGCCTTCAGTTTA
AACTATCAGTGTTTGACAGGATATATTGGCGGGTAAACCTAAGAGAAAAGAGCGTTTATTAGAATAATCG
GATATTTAAAAGGGCGTGAAAAGGTTTATCCGTTCGTCCATTTGTATGTGCATGCCAACCACAGGGTTCC
CCTCGGGATCAAAGTACTTTGATCCAACCCCTCCGCTGCTATAGTGCAGTCGGCTTCTGACGTTCAGTGC
AGCCGTCTTCTGAAAACGACATGTCGCACAAGTCCTAAGTTACGCGACAGGCTGCCGCCCTGCCCTTTTC
CTGGCGTTTTCTTGTCGCGTGTTTTAGTCGCATAAAGTAGAATACTTGCGACTAGAACCGGAGACATTAC
GCCATGAACAAGAGCGCCGCCGCTGGCCTGCTGGGCTATGCCCGCGTCAGCACCGACGACCAGGACTTGA
CCAACCAACGGGCCGAACTGCACGCGGCCGGCTGCACCAAGCTGTTTTCCGAGAAGATCACCGGCACCAG
GCGCGACCGCCCGGAGCTGGCCAGGATGCTTGACCACCTACGCCCTGGCGACGTTGTGACAGTGACCAGG
CTAGACCGCCTGGCCCGCAGCACCCGCGACCTACTGGACATTGCCGAGCGCATCCAGGAGGCCGGCGCGG
GCCTGCGTAGCCTGGCAGAGCCGTGGGCCGACACCACCACGCCGGCCGGCCGCATGGTGTTGACCGTGTT
CGCCGGCATTGCCGAGTTCGAGCGTTCCCTAATCATCGACCGCACCCGGAGCGGGCGCGAGGCCGCCAAG
GCCCGAGGCGTGAAGTTTGGCCCCCGCCCTACCCTCACCCCGGCACAGATCGCGCACGCCCGCGAGCTGA
TCGACCAGGAAGGCCGCACCGTGAAAGAGGCGGCTGCACTGCTTGGCGTGCATCGCTCGACCCTGTACCG
CGCACTTGAGCGCAGCGAGGAAGTGACGCCCACCGAGGCCAGGCGGCGCGGTGCCTTCCGTGAGGACGCA
TTGACCGAGGCCGACGCCCTGGCGGCCGCCGAGAATGAACGCCAAGAGGAACAAGCATGAAACCGCACCA
GGACGGCCAGGACGAACCGTTTTTCATTACCGAAGAGATCGAGGCGGAGATGATCGCGGCCGGGTACGTG
TTCGAGCCGCCCGCGCACGGCTCAACCGTGCGGCTGCATGAAATCCTGGCCGGTTTGTCTGATGCCAAGC
TGGCGGCCTGGCCGGCCAGCTTGGCCGCTGAAGAAACCGAGCGCCGCCGTCTAAAAAGGTGATGTGTATT
TGAGTAAAACAGCTTGCGTCATGCGGTCGCTGCGTATATGATGCGATGAGTAAATAAACAAATACGCAAG
GGGAACGCATGAAGGTTATCGCTGTACTTAACCAGAAAGGCGGGTCAGGCAAGACGACCATCGCAACCCA
TCTAGCCCGCGCCCTGCAACTCGCCGGGGCCGATGTTCTGTTAGTCGATTCCGATCCCCAGGGCAGTGCC
CGCGATTGGGCGGCCGTGCGGGAAGATCAACCGCTAACCGTTGTCGGCATCGACCGCCCGACGATTGACC
GCGACGTGAAGGCCATCGGCCGGCGCGACTTCGTAGTGATCGACGGAGCGCCCCAGGCGGCGGACTTGGC
TGTGTCCGCGATCAAGGCAGCCGACTTCGTGCTGATTCCGGTGCAGCCAAGCCCTTACGACATATGGGCC
ACCGCCGACCTGGTGGAGCTGGTTAAGCAGCGCATTGAGGTCACGGATGGAAGGCTACAAGCGGCCTTTG
TCGTGTCGCGGGCGATCAAAGGCACGCGCATCGGCGGTGAGGTTGCCGAGGCGCTGGCCGGGTACGAGCT
GCCCATTCTTGAGTCCCGTATCACGCAGCGCGTGAGCTACCCAGGCACTGCCGCCGCCGGCACAACCGTT
CTTGAATCAGAACCCGAGGGCGACGCTGCCCGCGAGGTCCAGGCGCTGGCCGCTGAAATTAAATCAAAAC
TCATTTGAGTTAATGAGGTAAAGAGAAAATGAGCAAAAGCACAAACACGCTAAGTGCCGGCCGTCCGAGC
GCACGCAGCAGCAAGGCTGCAACGTTGGCCAGCCTGGCAGACACGCCAGCCATGAAGCGGGTCAACTTTC
AGTTGCCGGCGGAGGATCACACCAAGCTGAAGATGTACGCGGTACGCCAAGGCAAGACCATTACCGAGCT
GCTATCTGAATACATCGCGCAGCTACCAGAGTAAATGAGCAAATGAATAAATGAGTAGATGAATTTTAGC
GGCTAAAGGAGGCGGCATGGAAAATCAAGAACAACCAGGCACCGACGCCGTGGAATGCCCCATGTGTGGA
GGAACGGGCGGTTGGCCAGGCGTAAGCGGCTGGGTTGCCTGCCGGCCCTGCAATGGCACTGGAACCCCCA
AGCCCGAGGAATCGGCGTGAGCGGTCGCAAACCATCCGGCCCGGTACAAATCGGCGCGGCGCTGGGTGAT
GACCTGGTGGAGAAGTTGAAGGCCGCGCAGGCCGCCCAGCGGCAACGCATCGAGGCAGAAGCACGCCCCG
GTGAATCGTGGCAAGCGGCCGCTGATCGAATCCGCAAAGAATCCCGGCAACCGCCGGCAGCCGGTGCGCC
GTCGATTAGGAAGCCGCCCAAGGGCGACGAGCAACCAGATTTTTTCGTTCCGATGCTCTATGACGTGGGC
ACCCGCGATAGTCGCAGCATCATGGACGTGGCCGTTTTCCGTCTGTCGAAGCGTGACCGACGAGCTGGCG
AGGTGATCCGCTACGAGCTTCCAGACGGGCACGTAGAGGTTTCCGCAGGGCCGGCCGGCATGGCCAGTGT
GTGGGATTACGACCTGGTACTGATGGCGGTTTCCCATCTAACCGAATCCATGAACCGATACCGGGAAGGG
AAGGGAGACAAGCCCGGCCGCGTGTTCCGTCCACACGTTGCGGACGTACTCAAGTTCTGCCGGCGAGCCG
ATGGCGGAAAGCAGAAAGACGACCTGGTAGAAACCTGCATTCGGTTAAACACCACGCACGTTGCCATGCA
GCGTACGAAGAAGGCCAAGAACGGCCGCCTGGTGACGGTATCCGAGGGTGAAGCCTTGATTAGCCGCTAC
AAGATCGTAAAGAGCGAAACCGGGCGGCCGGAGTACATCGAGATCGAGCTAGCTGATTGGATGTACCGCG
AGATCACAGAAGGCAAGAACCCGGACGTGCTGACGGTTCACCCCGATTACTTTTTGATCGATCCCGGCAT
CGGCCGTTTTCTCTACCGCCTGGCACGCCGCGCCGCAGGCAAGGCAGAAGCCAGATGGTTGTTCAAGACG
ATCTACGAACGCAGTGGCAGCGCCGGAGAGTTCAAGAAGTTCTGTTTCACCGTGCGCAAGCTGATCGGGT
CAAATGACCTGCCGGAGTACGATTTGAAGGAGGAGGCGGGGCAGGCTGGCCCGATCCTAGTCATGCGCTA
CCGCAACCTGATCGAGGGCGAAGCATCCGCCGGTTCCTAATGTACGGAGCAGATGCTAGGGCAAATTGCC
CTAGCAGGGGAAAAAGGTCGAAAAGGCCTCTTTCCTGTGGATAGCACGTACATTGGGAACCCAAAGCCGT
ACATTGGGAACCGGAACCCGTACATTGGGAACCCAAAGCCGTACATTGGGAACCGGTCACACATGTAAGT
GACTGATATAAAAGAGAAAAAAGGCGATTTTTCCGCCTAAAACTCTTTAAAACTTATTAAAACTCTTAAA
ACCCGCCTGGCCTGTGCATAACTGTCTGGCCAGCGCACAGCCCAAGAGCTGCAAAAAGCGCCTACCCTTC
GGTCGCTGCGCTCCCTACGCCCCGCCGCTTCGCGTCGGCCTATCGCGGCCGCTGGCCGCTCAAAAATGGC
TGGCCTACGGCCAGGCAATCTACCAGGGCGCGGACAAGCCGCGCCGTCGCCACTCGACCGCCGGCGCCCA
CATCAAGGCACCCTGCCTCGCGCGTTTCGGTGATGACGGTGAAAACCTCTGACACATGCAGCTCCCGGAA
ACGGTCACAGCTTGTCTGTAAGCGGATGCCGGGAGCAGACAAGCCCGTCAGGGCGCGTCAGCGGGTGTTG
GCGGGTGTCGGGGCGCAGCCATGACCCAGTCACGTAGCGATAGCGGAGTGTATACTGGCTTAACTATGCG
GCATCAGAGCAGATTGTACTGAGAGTGCACCATATGCGGTGTGAAATACCGCACAGATGCGTAAGGAGAA
AATACCGCATCAGGCCCTCTTCCGCTTCCTCGCTCACTGACTCGCTGCGCTCGGTCGTTCGGCTGCGGCG
AGCGGTATCAGCTCACTCAAAGGCGGTAATACGGTTATCCACAGAATCAGGGGATAACGCAGGAAAGAAC
ATGTGAGCAAAAGGCCAGCAAAAGGCCAGGAACCGTAAAAAGGCCGCGTTGCTGGCGTTTTTCCATAGGC
TCCGCCCCCCTGACGAGCATCACAAAAATCGACGCTCAAGTCAGAGGTGGCGAAACCCGACAGGACTATA
AAGATACCAGGCGTTTCCCCCTGGAAGCTCCCTCGTGCGCTCTCCTGTTCCGACCCTGCCGCTTACCGGA
TACCTGTCCGCCTTTCTCCCTTCGGGAAGCGTGGCGCTTTCTCATAGCTCACGCTGTAGGTATCTCAGTT
CGGTGTAGGTCGTTCGCTCCAAGCTGGGCTGTGTGCACGAACCCCCCGTTCAGCCCGACCGCTGCGCCTT
ATCCGGTAACTATCGTCTTGAGTCCAACCCGGTAAGACACGACTTATCGCCACTGGCAGCAGCCACTGGT
AACAGGATTAGCAGAGCGAGGTATGTAGGCGGTGCTACAGAGTTCTTGAAGTGGTGGCCTAACTACGGCT
ACACTAGAAGGACAGTATTTGGTATCTGCGCTCTGCTGAAGCCAGTTACCTTCGGAAAAAGAGTTGGTAG
CTCTTGATCCGGCAAACAAACCACCGCTGGTAGCGGTGGTTTTTTTGTTTGCAAGCAGCAGATTACGCGC
AGAAAAAAAGGATCTCAAGAAGATCCTTTGATCTTTTCTACGGGGTCTGACGCTCAGTGGAACGAAAACT
CACGTTAAGGGATTTTGGTCATGCATTCTAGGTACTAAAACAATTCATCCAGTAAAATATAATATTTTAT
TTTCTCCCAATCAGGCTTGATCCCCAGTAAGTCAAAAAATAGCTCGACATACTGTTCTTCCCCGATATCC
TCCCTGATCGACCGGACGCAGAAGGCAATGTCATACCACTTGTCCGCCCTGCCGCTTCTCCCAAGATCAA
TAAAGCCACTTACTTTGCCATCTTTCACAAAGATGTTGCTGTCTCCCAGGTCGCCGTGGGAAAAGACAAG
TTCCTCTTCGGGCTTTTCCGTCTTTAAAAAATCATACAGCTCGCGCGGATCTTTAAATGGAGTGTCTTCT
TCCCAGTTTTCGCAATCCACATCGGCCAGATCGTTATTCAGTAAGTAATCCAATTCGGCTAAGCGGCTGT
CTAAGCTATTCGTATAGGGACAATCCGATATGTCGATGGAGTGAAAGAGCCTGATGCACTCCGCATACAG
CTCGATAATCTTTTCAGGGCTTTGTTCATCTTCATACTCTTCCGAGCAAAGGACGCCATCGGCCTCACTC
ATGAGCAGATTGCTCCAGCCATCATGCCGTTCAAAGTGCAGGACCTTTGGAACAGGCAGCTTTCCTTCCA
GCCATAGCATCATGTCCTTTTCCCGTTCCACATCATAGGTGGTCCCTTTATACCGGCTGTCCGTCATTTT
TAAATATAGGTTTTCATTTTCTCCCACCAGCTTATATACCTTAGCAGGAGACATTCCTTCCGTATCTTTT
ACGCAGCGGTATTTTTCGATCAGTTTTTTCAATTCCGGTGATATTCTCATTTTAGCCATTTATTATTTCC
TTCCTCTTTTCTACAGTATTTAAAGATACCCCAAGAAGCTAATTATAACAAGACGAACTCCAATTCACTG
TTCCTTGCATTCTAAAACCTTAAATACCAGAAAACAGCTTTTTCAAAGTTGTTTTCAAAGTTGGCGTATA
ACATAGTATCGACGGAGCCGATTTTGAAACCGCGGTGATCACAGGCAGCAACGCTCTGTCATCGTTACAA
TCAACATGCTACCCTCCGCGAGATCATCCGTGTTTCAAACCCGGCAGCTTAGTTGCCGTTCTTCCGAATA
GCATCGGTAACATGAGCAAAGTCTGCCGCCTTACAACGGCTCTCCCGCTGACGCCGTCCCGGACTGATGG
GCTGCCTGTATCGAGTGGTGATTTTGTGCCGAGCTGCCGGTCGGGGAGCTGTTGGCTGGCTGGTGGCAGG
ATATATTGTGGTGTAAACAAATTGACGCTTAGACAACTTAATAACACATTGCGGACGTTTTTAATGTACT
GAATTAACGCCGAATTAATTCGGGGGATCTGGATTTTAGTACTGGATTTTGGTTTTAGGAATTAGAAATT
TTATTGATAGAAGTATTTTACAAATACAAATACATACTAAGGGTTTCTTATATGCTCAACACATGAGCGA
AACCCTATAGGAACCCTAATTCCCTTATCTGGGAACTACTCACACATTATTATGGAGAAACTCGAGCTTG
TCGATCGACTCTAGCTAGAGGATCGATCCGAACCCCAGAGTCCCGCTCAGAAGAACTCGTCAAGAAGGCG
ATAGAAGGCGATGCGCTGCGAATCGGGAGCGGCGATACCGTAAAGCACGAGGAAGCGGTCAGCCCATTCG
CCGCCAAGTTCTTCAGCAATATCACGGGTAGCCAACGCTATGTCCTGATAGCGGTCCGCCACACCCAGCC
GGCCACAGTCGATGAATCCAGAAAAGCGGCCATTTTCCACCATGATATTCGGCAAGCAGGCATCGCCATG
TGTCACGACGAGATCCTCGCCGTCGGGCATGCGCGCCTTGAGCCTGGCGAACAGTTCGGCTGGCGCGAGC
CCCTGATGTTCTTCGTCCAGATCATCCTGATCGACAAGACCGGCTTCCATCCGAGTACGTGCTCGCTCGA
TGCGATGTTTCGCTTGGTGGTCGAATGGGCAGGTAGCCGGATCAAGCGTATGCAGCCGCCGCATTGCATC
AGCCATGATGGATACTTTCTCGGCAGGAGCAAGGTGAGATGACAGGAGATCCTGCCCCGGCACTTCGCCC
AATAGCAGCCAGTCCCTTCCCGCTTCAGTGACAACGTCGAGCACAGCTGCGCAAGGAACGCCCGTCGTGG
CCAGCCACGATAGCCGCGCTGCCTCGTCCTGGAGTTCATTCAGGGCACCGGACAGGTCGGTCTTGACAAA
AAGAACCGGGCGCCCCTGCGCTGACAGCCGAAACACGGCGGCATCAGAGCAGCCGATTGTCTGTTGTGCC
CAGTCATAGCCGAATAGCCTCTCCACCCAAGCGGCCGGAGAACCTGCGTGCAATCCATCTTGTTCAATCC
CCATGGTCGATCGACAGATCTGCGAAAGCTCGAGAGAGATAGATTTGTAGAGAGAGACTGGTGATTTCAG
CGTGTCCTCTCCAAATGAAATGAACTTCCTTATATAGAGGAAGGGTCTTGCGAAGGATAGTGGGATTGTG
CGTCATCCCTTACGTCAGTGGAGATATCACATCAATCCACTTGCTTTGAAGACGTGGTTGGAACGTCTTC
TTTTTCCACGATGCTCCTCGTGGGTGGGGGTCCATCTTTGGGACCACTGTCGGCAGAGGCATCTTGAACG
ATAGCCTTTCCTTTATCGCAATGATGGCATTTGTAGGTGCCACCTTCCTTTTCTACTGTCCTTTTGATGA
AGTGACAGATAGCTGGGCAATGGAATCCGAGGAGGTTTCCCGATATTACCCTTTGTTGAAAAGTCTCAAT
AGCCCTTTGGTCTTCTGAGACTGTATCTTTGATATTCTTGGAGTAGACGAGAGTGTCGTGCTCCACCATG
TTCACATCAATCCACTTGCTTTGAAGACGTGGTTGGAACGTCTTCTTTTTCCACGATGCTCCTCGTGGGT
GGGGGTCCATCTTTGGGACCACTGTCGGCAGAGGCATCTTGAACGATAGCCTTTCCTTTATCGCAATGAT
GGCATTTGTAGGTGCCACCTTCCTTTTCTACTGTCCTTTTGATGAAGTGACAGATAGCTGGGCAATGGAA
TCCGAGGAGGTTTCCCGATATTACCCTTTGTTGAAAAGTCTCAATAGCCCTTTGGTCTTCTGAGACTGTA
TCTTTGATATTCTTGGAGTAGACGAGAGTGTCGTGCTCCACCATGTTGGCAAGCTGCTCTAGCCAATACG
CAAACCGCCTCTCCCCGCGCGTTGGCCGATTCATTAATGCAGCTGGCACGACAGGTTTCCCGACTGGAAA
GCGGGCAGTGAGCGCAACGCAATTAATGTGAGTTAGCTCACTCATTAGGCACCCCAGGCTTTACACTTTA
TGCTTCCGGCTCGTATGTTGTGTGGAATTGTGAGCGGATAACAATTTCACACAGGAAACAGCTATGACAT
GATTACGAATTCGAGCTCGGTACCCGGGGATCGGCGCGCCCTATGGAGATATGACTGGTAAGTTTTTCTT
GCCAATACGAATTAGAAAACATGTCTTTGAAGATGAACTGTATTTTTTTTTTTTACTTTGTTGTCATTTT
AATGTACTTTCTTATCAGGATTAAATCTTCTGTAATTTAGAGTAGTTTTTTTAACAAGATAATTAACAAA
CTTAGAGTAATGAAAATTGAGATGTTCAGTTTTCACTCATATTTCACATTTTGGTGAAAGAGTGGGTAGT
ATGCAACGTTCTAAGTATGTTTGGACTTTGTATCATGTTGTTTTGATTCTTTGACGACATGTCTATTTGG
GAAACACCAATGACGTGTACCTTGAGACTGATACGATTCAAAGGGATAGAAACACGTCAGATTTACAAGT
GGCACCTCTTCAATGGACAATGGGTATTCCAATATGCTAAGATGCTACGAGATATCTAATTTATCTAACA
CAACTCAATTCCAAACCAAAAATCTGATGCCAGCTCGACAAGACAAAAAATCTAAGCTCAAAAATGTCAA
CAACCAATAGAAATCAAGGCATTGACGATATCACGAGATAAGCAAATTAAATCTTCAAGTTTTGCAATTC
ATATGTACGTTATAAATACCCAAAAACCTCACCGTAACCTAGCTATCCTACTGTATTTTTACAACAATTA
CCAACAACAACAAACAACAAACAACATTACAATTACTATTTACAATTACAATGGCTCCTATCTCCTCCAC
CTGGTCCAGATTAATCAGGTTCGTAGCTATAGAAACGTCACTCGTGCATATAGGCGAACCGATTGATGCA
ACTATGGACGTAGGGCTTGCTCGTCGAGAAGGGAAAACTATTCAGGCCTATGAGATTATCGGATCTGGCA
GCGCCCTGGACCTTTCTGCACAGGTGAGTAAGAACGTGCTCACAGTACGAGAATTGTTGATGCCACTTTC
TAGAGAAGAGATAAAGACGGTCAGATGCTTAGGCCTTAACTATCCTGTCCACGCAACAGAAGCCAATGTT
GCTGTACCGAAGTTTCCGAACCTGTTCTACAAACCAGTCACAAGTCTCATCGGGCCTGATGGTCTTATCA
CGATCCCTAGTGTAGTGCAACCGCCTAAGGAACATCAGTCAGATTATGAAGCTGAACTTGTGATTGTAAT
CGGAAAGGCCGCCAAGAACGTGTCTGAGGACGAAGCCTTGGATTATGTCTTAGGCTATACAGCTGCTAAC
GATATTAGTTTCCGAAAACACCAGCTCGCAGTCTCACAGTGGTCATTCTCAAAAGGATTTGGATCTCTCC
TTCTCACTATACGTATGGCCCAGACACATAGTGGAAACATAAATAGGTTCTCACGTGATCAAATCTTTAA
TGTTAAGAAAACAATCAGCTTTTTGTCTCAAGGAACTACCCTCGAACCTGGGTCTATCATTTTGACTGGC
ACCCCTGATGGGGTCGGCTTCGTCAGGAACCCGCCCTTATACTTAAAAGATGGGGATGAAGTGATGACTT
GGATAGGTTCCGGCATTGGTACGCTTGCTAACACCGTTCAAGAAGAGAAAACATGCTTTGCAAGCGGTGG
GCATGAGTAGGCTTTTATGTTGGTGATATGGTGGTAAATGTAGGGATTTAGTTTACAATTGCGTATGTCT
GTGTTGGATATCTGTAGTGCTGTTCTTATGGCTTAGATCTTGTAATTTCTCATTACAGTATCAATGAATA
GATATCAGTTTCTAGTGATGACATTGGTTCGTCTTTTAGCTGTTGATTAATTTTTCTTAATTGATTCATC
CTATTGCAATTCTTCTGAATTTAAATTGTATACTGTGAAATTAAGAAAATTCTTGAAATTAATGAGAATT
TGAGTAATAGCGCTGTTAGAGCTCTGACGGCGCGCCCTATGGAGGTCAACATGGTGGAGCACGACACTCT
GGTCTACTCCAAAAATGTCAAAGATACAGTCTCAGAAGATCAAAGGGCTATTGAGACTTTTCAACAAAGG
ATAATTTCGGGAAACCTCCTCGGATTCCATTGCCCAGCTATCTGTCACTTCATCGAAAGGACAGTAGAAA
AGGAAGGTGGCTCCTACAAATGCCATCATTGCGATAAAGGAAAGGCTATCATTCAAGATCTCTCTGCCGA
CAGTGGTCCCAAAGATGGACCCCCACCCACGAGGAGCATCGTGGAAAAAGAAGAGGTTCCAACCACGTCT
ACAAAGCAAGTGGATTGATGTGACATCTCCACTGACGTAAGGGATGACGCACAATCCCACTATCCTTCGC
AAGACCCTTCCTCTATATAAGGAAGTTCATTTCATTTGGAGAGGACACGCTCGAGTATAAGAGCTCATTT
TTACAACAATTACCAACAACAACAAACAACAAACAACATTACAATTACATTTACAATTATCGATACAATG
GTGCAGGACACTTCAAGTGCTAGCACAAGTCCAATTTTAACCAGATGGTATATAGACACTCGACCTCTCA
CGGCAAGTACCGCCGCACTTCCGCTGCTGGAAACGCTGCAACCAGCTGATCAGATCTCCGTCCAAAAATA
TTATCATCTCAAGGACAAGCACATGTCACTTGCCTCCAACCTTTTGAAGTATTTATTCGTTCATCGAAAT
TGCCGAATACCATGGAGTAGTATTGTCATATCAAGAACGCCCGACCCGCACAGAAGGCCTTGCTATATAC
CTCCTTCAGGTTCACAAGAGGACTCCTTCAAAGACGGATATACGGGAATCAACGTAGAATTCAACGTTAG
TCACCAAGCCAGCATGGTGGCAATCGCAGGTACGGCTTTCACACCTAATAGCGGTGGAGATAGCAAACTC
AAACCGGAGGTCGGAATAGATATAACATGTGTAAATGAGAGGCAGGGCAGGAATGGAGAAGAAAGATCCT
TGGAATCCCTGAGGCAGTATATAGATATATTCAGCGAAGTATTCAGCACCGCAGAGATGGCTAATATAAG
GCGACTTGATGGGGTTTCCTCAAGTTCCCTTAGTGCAGACAGACTCGTAGATTATGGATACCGATTATTC
TACACCTATTGGGCCTTAAAAGAGGCTTATATCAAGATGACAGGTGAGGCCTTATTGGCTCCTTGGTTGA
GAGAGCTGGAGTTTTCCAACGTGGTCGCTCCAGCCGCTGTCGCCGAAAGCGGGGACTCTGCTGGAGACTT
TGGCGAACCGTACACTGGCGTGCGTACAACATTGTATAAGAACCTCGTAGAGGACGTACGAATTGAGGTA
GCTGCTTTGGGAGGAGATTATCTGTTCGCAACAGCCGCTAGAGGTGGTGGTATAGGCGCATCCTCACGTC
CTGGTGGTGGCCCAGATGGCTCTGGAATTAGATCCCAGGACCCTTGGAGGCCGTTCAAGAAACTCGATAT
AGAGCGTGACATACAGCCATGTGCTACGGGCGTTTGTAATTGCCTGTCCTCAGGATAGGCTTGATCCCCC
GTCGACAGCTAGCTATATCATCAATTTATGTATTACACATAATATCGCACTCAGTCTTTCATCTACGGCA
ATGTACCAGCTGATATAATCAGTTATTGAAATATTTCTGAATTTAAACTTGCATCAATAAATTTATGTTT
TTGCTTGGACTATAATACCTGACTTGTTATTTTATCAATAAATATTTAAACTATATTTCTTTCAAGATCG
CTGTTAGAGCTCGGACGGCGCGCCCTATGGACTGGCAGACATACTGTCCCACAAATGAAGATGGAATCTG
TAAAAGAAAACGCGTGAAATAATGCGTCTGACAAAGGTTAGGTCGGCTGCCTTTAATCAATACCAAAGTG
GTCCCTACCACGATGGAAAAACTGTGCAGTCGGTTTGGCTTTTTCTGACGAACAAATAAGATTCGTGGCC
GACAGGTGGGGGTCCACCATGTGAAGGCATCTTCAGACTCCAATAATGGAGCAATGACGTAAGGGCTTAC
GAAATAAGTAAGGGTAGTTTGGGAAATGTCCACTCACCCGTCAGTCTATAAATACTTAGCCCCTCCCTCA
TTGTTAAGGGAGCAAAATCTCAGAGAGATAGTCCTAGAGAGAGAAAGAGAGCAAGTAGCCTAGAAGTAGT
CAAGGCGGCGAAGTATTCAGGCACGTGGCCAGGAAGAAGAAAAGCCAAGACGACGAAAACAGGTAAGAGC
TAAGCTTAATGGCATCCTTTGAAAATTCACTCAGTGTCTTAATAGTTGGGGCTGGCTTAGGTGGTTTGGC
CGCTGCTATAGCACTGCGAAGGCAAGGACATGTAGTCAAGATATACGATAGTTCTTCATTCAAGGCCGAA
TTGGGAGCAGGATTAGCTGTACCACCCAATACTCTCCGTTCCCTGCAACAACTGGGCTGTAATACAGAAA
ACCTGAACGGAGTAGACAACCTCTGCTTTACGGCCATGGGATACGACGGGAGTGTAGGTATGATGAATAA
TATGACCGACTACCGTGAGGCATACGGCACTTCCTGGATAATGGTACATCGAGTGGATCTCCACAACGAG
CTGATGCGAGTCGCCTTGGATCCGGGCGGGTTAGGGCCTCCTGCCACTCTTCACCTTAACCATCGTGTTA
CGTTCTGCGATGTGGATGCCTGTACAGTCACGTTTACGAACGGGACGACACAGTCTGCTGACTTGATTGT
CGGAGCTGATGGTATTAGGTCTACGATTCGAAGATTCGTTCTGGAGGAGGACGTGACTGTTCCAGCTAGC
GGAATTGTCGGCTTTCGATGGTTGGTCCAGGCCGATGCTCTCGACCCATATCCCGAACTGGATTGGATTG
TCAAAAAACCACCCTTGGGAGCCAGGTTGATTTCTACTCCACAGAACCCGCAGAGTGGCGTAGGACTGGC
CGATAGACGAACGATCATTATTTACGCATGCAGAGGTGGGACCATGGTTAATGTATTAGCCGTACACGAC
GACGAAAGAGATCAAAACACTGCTGATTGGTCCGTTCCCGCATCAAAGGATGATTTATTCAGAGTGTTTC
ACGATTACCATCCAAGATTCCGACGACTCTTAGAGTTAGCACAGGACATTAATTTATGGCAGATGAGGGT
GGTCCCGGTCTTGAAAAAATGGGTGAACAAGAGGGTATGCTTGCTGGGTGATGCCGCCCATGCTTCACTG
CCCACACTTGGACAAGGCTTCGGGATGGGGTTGGAGGATGCAGTCGCTTTGGGCACGTTGTTGCCTAAGG
GAACGACCGCATCACAGATCGAGACAAGGCTGGCCGTTTACGAACAGCTGCGAAAGGATCGAGCTGAGTT
TGTCGCCGCAGAGAGCTATGAGGAGCAATATGTCCCAGAGATGAGAGGGCTGTACCTTAGGTCCAAAGAA
TTGAGAGACAGAGTGATGGGTTATGATATTAAGGTAGAGTCAGAGAAGGTTTTGGAAACACTGTTGCGAT
CATCCAACTCAGCTTGAGCTTGTCCTGCTTTAATGAGATATGCGAGAAGCCTATGATCGCATGATATTTG
CTTTCAATTCTGTTGTGCACGTTGTAAAAAACCTGAGCATGTGTAGCTCAGATCCTTACCGCCGGTTTCG
GTTCATTCTAATGAATATATCACCCGTTACTATCGTATTTTTATGAATAATATTCTCCGTTCAATTTACT
GATTGTACCCTACTACTTATATGTACAATATTAAAATGAAAACAATATATTGTGCTGAATAGGTTTATAG
CGACATCTATGATAGAGCGCCACAATAACAAACAATTGCGTTTTATTATTACAAATCCAATTTTAAAAAA
AGCGGCAGAACCGGTCAAACCTAAAAGACTGATTACATAAATCTTATTCAAATTTCAAAAGTGCCCCAGG
GGCTAGTATCTACGACACACCGAGCGGCGAACTAATAACGCTCACTGAAGGGAACTCCGGTTCCCCGCCG
GCGCGCATGGGTGAGATTCCTTGAAGTTGAGTATTGGCCGTCCGCTCTACCGAAAGTTACGGGCACCATT
CAACCCGGTCCAGCACGGCGGCCGGGTAACCGACTTGCTGCCCCGAGAATTATGCAGCATTTTTTTGGTG
TATGTGGGCCCCAAATGAAGTGCAGGTCAAACCTTGACAGTGACGACAAATCGTTGGGCGGGTCCAGGGC
GAATTTTGCGACAACATGTCGAGGCTCAGCAGGACCGCTGTTAGAGCTCCCGGGGCGCGCCCTATGGAGT
GGCAGACATACTGTCCCACAAATGAAGATGGAATCTGTAAAAGAAAACGCGTGAAATAATGCGTCTGACA
AAGGTTAGGTCGGCTGCCTTTAATCAATACCAAAGTGGTCCCTACCACGATGGAAAAACTGTGCAGTCGG
TTTGGCTTTTTCTGACGAACAAATAAGATTCGTGGCCGACAGGTGGGGGTCCACCATGTGAAGGCATCTT
CAGACTCCAATAATGGAGCAATGACGTAAGGGCTTACGAAATAAGTAAGGGTAGTTTGGGAAATGTCCAC
TCACCCGTCAGTCTATAAATACTTAGCCCCTCCCTCATTGTTAAGGGAGCAAAATCTCAGAGAGATAGTC
CTAGAGAGAGAAAGAGAGCAAGTAGCCTAGAAGTAGTCAAGGCGGCGAAGTATTCAGGCACGTGGCCAGG
AAGAAGAAAAGCCAAGACGACGAAAACAGGTAAGAGCTAAGCTTAATGAATAGTAGTAAAAACCCTCCAT
CCACTCTGTTAGATGTTTTTCTGGATACCGCTAGGAACCTTGATACAGCATCCAGAAATGTCCTGGAGTG
CGGAGAACACAGGTGGAGTTACAGAGAGTTGGACACAGTGTCATCCGCATTGGCCCAACACCTTCGATAC
ACTGTGGGTCTTAGCCCCACTGTAGCCGTGATTAGCGAGAATCACCCCTACATACTTGCATTAATGCTCG
CCGTATGGAAACTCGGCGGAACGTTCGCACCGATAGATGTTCATTCCCCAGCCGAACTTGTTGCTGGAAT
GTTGAATATTGTAAGCCCGTCATGTCTTGTCATTCCTAGCTCTGATGTGACAAATCAGACATTGGCATGC
GATCTTAATATACCGGTTGTTGCATTCCACCCACATCAAAGTACAATTCCCGAACTCAACAAGAAGTATC
TCACAGATTCTCAGATCAGTCCTGACCTGCCCTTCCCCGACCCTAATCGACCTGCTTTGTACTTATTCAC
GTCATCTGCAACGTCTAGGTCCAATTTGAAGTGCGTGCCACTTACACACACATTCATATTGCGAAACTCC
TTAAGTAAACGAGCATGGTGCAAAAGAATGAGGCCAGAGACAGATTTTGATGGTATTAGGGTCCTGGGGT
GGGCCCCCTGGAGCCATGTCCTCGCTCATATGCAGGACATTGGCCCTCTTACATTATTGAATGCCGGGTG
CTACGTATTTGCCACGACCCCATCTACCTACCCGACGGAGCTGAAGGATGACCGTGATGTTATTAGTTGC
GCCGCAAATGCCGTAATGTACAAAGGTGTTAAATCCTTCGCATGCCTCCCATTCGTGCTTGGGGGACTCA
AGGCTTTATGTGAGTCAGAGCCCAGTGTTAAGGCACAACTGCAAGTGGAGGAACGAGCCCAGCTTTTGAA
GTCACTCCAACACATGAAAATCCTGGAATGCGGGGGGGCAATGCTCGAAGTGAGTGTGGCAAGCTGGGCT
ATAGAGAATAGGATTCCTATATCTATTGGGATTGGTATGACAGAGACAGGCGGCGCTCTTTTCGCTGGGC
CGGTCCAAGCAATTCAAACCGGCTTTAGCAGTGAAGATAAATTTATCGAGGACGCAACCTACTTGCTGGT
CAAGGACGATTACGAGAGCCACGCAGAGGAGGACATAAACGAGGGCGAGTTAGTGGTAAAGTCCAGAATG
TTACCTAGGGGTTATTTGGGCTATAACGACCCCTCTTTCTCTGTTGACGATGCTGGTTGGGTTACTTTCA
AAACTGGAGATCGATATTCAGTCACTCCTGACGGCAAATTCTCCTGGCTTGGTCGAAATACTGATTTCAT
TCAGATGACGAGTGGTGAGACTCTCGATCCCCGTCCGATTGAGTCCCTCCTTTGTGAGTCCAGCCTTATA
TCACGAGCCTGTGTCATCGGGGATAAGTTCCTGAACGGACCAGCCACAGCTGTATGCGCTATTATAGAAC
TCGAACCAACGACTGTTGAGAAAGGCCAGGCTCACAGCAGGGATATTGCCCGAATCTTTGCCCCCATCAA
TCGAGATCTTCCTCCCCCGTTACGTATAGCATGGAGTCACGTACTTGTACTTCAGCCAAGCGAGAAAATA
CCGATGACGAAAAAGGGTACAATCTTCCGTAAGAAAATCGAACAGGTTTTCGGTTCCGCTTTAGGAGGCA
GTAGCGGCGACAACTCACAAGCAACCACTGACGCTTCAGTAGTTAGGAGGGATGAGTTGAGCAACACGGT
CAAACATATCATAAGCAGAGTTTTGGGAGTCTCCGACGATGAACTCCTTTGGACACTGAGCTTTGCTGAG
CTTGGCATGACGTCCGCTCTTGCTACTAGAATAGCAAATGAATTGAACGAAGTTCTGGTAGGTGTGAACC
TCCCCATCAATGCATGCTACATTCATGTGGACCTGCCTTCTTTGTCAAATGCCGTGTATGCAAAGTTAGC
ACACCTTAAACTCCCGGATAGGACGCCCGAGCCAAGGAAGGCCCCAGTTGAAAATCCCGGTGGAAAGGAA
ATCGTAATAGTAGGTCAGGCTTTTAGGCTTCCGGGGAGTATAAATGATGTCGCTTCTTTGAGGGACGCTT
TTTTGGCTAGACAAGCATCCAGTATTATTACTGAAATACCGCCAGATAGATGGGACCACGCATCATTTTA
TCCAAAAGACATACGATTTAATAAAGCAGGGCTCGTCGACATCGCTAACTACGACCACAGTTTTTTCGGA
TTGACAGCCACGGAGGCACTGTACCTGTCACCAACGATGCGTTTGGCACTTGAAGTGTCCTTTGAAGCCT
TGGAGAATGCTAATATACCCGTGTCCCAGTTAAAGGGCTCTCAAACAGCTGTATATGTCGCAACCACCGA
CGACGGGTTTGAGACACTGCTGAATGCTGAGGCAGGATATGATGCATACACACGATTCTATGGCACTGGT
AGGGCCGCCTCTACGGCCAGTGGACGAATTAGTTATTTACTCGACGTACACGGCCCTTCAATTACCGTAG
ACACTGCTTGTTCAGGCGGTGCTGTTTGCATAGACCAGGCCATAGACTACCTCCAATCCTCTAGCGCAGC
TGATACCGCCATAATCTGCGCCAGCAACACTCACTGCTGGCCAGGTTCCTTCATGTTTCTGAGTGCTCAA
GGTATGGTAAGTTCCGGGGGGCGATGTGCAACTTTTACGACGGATGCCGACGGCTATGTACCCTCTGAAG
GTGCTGTGGCATTTATCCTCAAAACCCGAGAAGCAGCTATGAGAGATAAAGATACTATCTTGGCAACTAT
CAAAGCAACGCAGATTAGTCATAATGGTCGTTCCCAAGGTTTAGTCGCACCAAACGTCAATTCACAAGCT
GATTTACACAGAAGCTTATTGCAGAAAGCTGGTTTGAGTCCAGCCGACATTCACTTCATCGAAGCTCACG
GGACAGGAACGTCACTCGGTGACCTTAGTGAAATACAAGCAATTAATGATGCCTACACGTCATCTCAGCC
TCGAACAGCCGGACCCTTAATAGTAAGCGCAAGTAAAACCGTCATTGGTCACACAGAGCCTGCTGGACCG
TTGGTAGGCATGCTCTCAGTTCTCAACTCCTTTAAAGAGGGCGCAGTTCCCGGCTTAGCTCACCTGACAG
CAGATAACCTCAATCCGGCTTTAGACTGCTCCTCCGTCCCTTTACTTATCCCCTACCAGCCTGTCCACTT
GGCAGCTCCTAAGCCACACAGGGCTGCTGTGATGAGTTATGGCTTCTCCGGCACTCTTGGAGGTATAGTT
CTTGAAGCACCGGATGAGGAAAGGCTTGAGGAAGAACCACCCAACGATAAGCCTATGTTATTTGTTGTTA
GCGCCAAAACTCATACTGCATTGATTGAGTACCTTGGACGATACCTTGAATTTCTGCTCCAGGCCAATCC
CCAAGACTTCTGCGATATCTGTTACACTAGCTGCGTTGGACGTGAGCATTACAGGTACCGTTTTGCATGT
GTGGCAAACGATATGGAAGATTTAATTGGCCAACTTCAGAAGAGGCTTGGGTCTAAGGTTCCACCTAAAC
CGTCCTATAAAAGAGGAGCCCTCGCTTTTGCTTTCAGTGGACAAGGGACCCAGTTTCGTGGAATGGCAAC
AGAATTGGCTAAGGCATATAGTGGTTTTCGTAAGATAGTCAGTGATCTTGCTAAAAGAGCATCAGAACTG
TCCGGCCATGCAATCGACAGGTTTCTGCTTGCATATGACATTGGGGCTGAGAATGTTGCACCGGATAGTG
AAGCTGATCAAATCTGCATATTCGTTTACCAATGTAGTGTTCTCAGATGGCTCCAAACAATGGGGATTCG
TCCGTCAGCCGTGATCGGTCACAGCCTCGGTGAGATTAGCGCATCCGTAGCTGCTGGAGCATTGTCCTTG
GACTCTGCCCTTGACCTCGTAATAAGTAGAGCCAGGTTACTGAGGTCATCTACGAATGCCCCAGCTGGCA
TGGCAGCTATGTCTGCATCCCAGGATGAAGTAGTCGAACTCATAGGAAAGCTCGATTTAGATAAAGCTAA
TAGCCTCAGCGTGTCCGTAATAAACGGCCCCCAGAACACCGTTGTTTCAGGATCTTCTGCAGCAATAGAA
AGTATCGTTGCTCTCGCAAAGGGACGAAAAATCAAGGCCAGCGCACTCAACATTAACCAGGCATTCCATA
GTCCTTACGTCGATTCTGCAGTACCCGGCTTACGAGCTTGGAGTGAGAAACATATATCATCAGCTCGACC
ATTGCAAATCCCTTTGTACTCTACCCTCTTGGGCGCTCAAGTTTCTGAGGGTCAAATGTTAAATCCCGAT
CACTGGGTAGACCATGCTAGGAAACCCGTTCAGTTCGCACAAGCAGCCACTATAATGAAGGAATCTTTCA
CCGGAGTAATAATCGATATTGGACCTCAAGTTGTAGCATGGTCCCTGCTCTTAAGCAATGGTCTTACTTC
CGTGACCGCACTCGCCGCAAAGCGTGGCCGTTCACAGCAAGTGGCCTTCCTCTCCGCCTTAGCTGATCTT
TATCAGGACTACGGCGTCGTACCAGACTTTGTTGGACTGTACGCACAACAGGAGGACGCTTCCAGACTGA
AAAAGACCGATATCTTAACTTACCCCTTTCAGAGGGTTCGACGTTACCCTTCCTTTATACCCTCTAGAAG
GGCACCCACCCACGCTCATGTCCAAGACGAGGAAACTCTGTCATCAGGATCATCAACTCCAACCTTAGAA
AATACTGACCTGGACAGTGGGAAGGAATCTCTGATGGGACCAACAAGAGGGCTTTTGCGAGTCGATGATC
TTAGGGACTCAATAGTCAGTTCAGTCAAAGATGTCCTGGAATTGAAGAGTAACGAAGATCTGGACCTCAG
CGAGTCCCTTAATGCTCTTGGCATGGACTCTATAATGTTCGCTCAATTACGAAAAAGGATAGGGGAGGGC
CTCGGCCTGTCCGTTCCAATGGTTTTTCTCAGCGATGCCTTCAGTATTGGAGAAATGGTCAGTAACCTCG
TGGAACAGGCCGAAGCTTCCGAGGACAATTGAGCTTATATGAAGATGAAGATGAAATATTTGGTGTGTCA
AATAAAAAGCTTGTGTGCTTAAGTTTGTGTTTTTTTCTTGGCTTGTTGTGTTATGAATTTGTGGCTTTTT
CTAATATTAAATGAATGTAAGATCACATTATAATGAATAAACAAATGTTTCTATAATCCATTGTGAATGT
TTTGTTGGATCTCTTCTGCAGCATATAACTACTGTATGTGCTATGGTATGGACTATGGAATATGATTAAA
GATAAGCGCTGTTAGAGCTCTCCCGGCGCGCCCTATGGACAGATTTGCCTTTTCAATTTCAGAAAGAATG
CTAACCCACAGATGGTTAGAGAGGCTTACGCAGCAGGTATCATCAAGACGATCTACCCGAGCAATAATCT
CCAGGAAATCAAATACCTTCCCAAGAAGGTTAAAGATGCAGTCAAAAGATTCAGGACTAACTGCATCAAG
AACACAGAGAAAGATATATTTCTCAAGATCAGAAGTACTATTCCAGTATGGACGATTCAAGGCTTGCTTC
ACAAACCAAGGCAAGTAATAGAGATTGGAGTCTCTAAAAAGGTAGTTCCCACTGAATCAAAGGCCATGGA
GTCAAAGATTCAAATAGAGGACCTAACAGAACTCGCCGTAAAGACTGGCGAACAGTTCATACAGAGTCTC
TTACGACTCAATGACAAGAAGAAAATCTTCGTCAACATGGTGGAGCACGACACACTTGTCTACTCCAAAA
ATATCAAAGATACAGTCTCAGAAGACCAAAGGGCAATTGAGACTTTTCAACAAAGGGTAATATCCGGAAA
CCTCCTCGGATTCCATTGCCCAGCTATCTGTCACTTTATTGTGAAGATAGTGGAAAAGGAAGGTGGCTCC
TACAAATGCCATCATTGCGATAAAGGAAAGGCCATCGTTGAAGATGCCTCTGCCGACAGTGGTCCCAAAG
ATGGACCCCCACCCACGAGGAGCATCGTGGAAAAAGAAGACGTTCCAACCACGTCTTCAAAGCAAGTGGA
TTGATGTGATATCTCCACTGACGTAAGGGATGACGCACAATCCCACTATCCTTCGCAAGACCCTTCCTCT
ATATAAGGAAGTTCATTTCATTTGGAGAGAACACGGGGGACTAATGCGTATAAATATCTCTCTGTCTAGC
TTATTCGAGAGATTAAGCAAACTCAGCTCTCGTAGCATAGCTATTACATGTGGTGTCGTCCTCGCCTCTG
CTATTGCTTTTCCCATCATACGACGAGATTATCAGACGTTCTTAGAGGTTGGTCCTAGCTATGCCCCTCA
AAATTTTCGAGGCTACATTATCGTTTGCGTACTCAGCTTGTTCCGACAAGAGCAAAAAGGGTTGGCAATC
TACGACAGACTCCCAGAGAAGAGAAGATGGCTGGCCGATCTCCCATTTCGTGAAGGTACTAGACCTAGTA
TAACATCACACATAATACAGAGACAGCGAACTCAACTTGTAGACCAAGAGTTTGCCACACGAGAACTGAT
AGACAAAGTTATTCCCAGGGTGCAAGCACGACATACAGATAAAACATTTTTGAGCACGAGCAAGTTTGAA
TTTCATGCTAAAGCCATTTTCCTGTTGCCAAGTATTCCTATAAACGACCCCTTAAACATACCTAGTCATG
ATACGGTTCGTAGAACGAAACGAGAGATTGCACACATGCATGACTACCACGACTGTACTCTTCACTTAGC
TCTTGCAGCTCAAGATGGAAAAGAAGTCCTGAAAAAAGGCTGGGGCCAACGTCATCCGCTTGCCGGGCCG
GGTGTACCTGGGCCGCCGACAGAATGGACTTTCTTATACGCACCCCGTAATGAGGAAGAAGCTAGGGTAG
TAGAAATGATTGTCGAGGCAAGTATCGGATACATGACTAATGATCCGGCAGGTAAAATCGTCGAGAATGC
CAAATGAGCTTGTCCTGCTTTAATGAGATATGCGAGAAGCCTATGATCGCATGATATTTGCTTTCAATTC
TGTTGTGCACGTTGTAAAAAACCTGAGCATGTGTAGCTCAGATCCTTACCGCCGGTTTCGGTTCATTCTA
ATGAATATATCACCCGTTACTATCGTATTTTTATGAATAATATTCTCCGTTCAATTTACTGATTGTACCC
TACTACTTATATGTACAATATTAAAATGAAAACAATATATTGTGCTGAATAGGTTTATAGCGACATCTAT
GATAGAGCGCCACAATAACAAACAATTGCGTTTTATTATTACAAATCCAATTTTAAAAAAAGCGGCAGAA
CCGGTCAAACCTAAAAGACTGATTACATAAATCTTATTCAAATTTCAAAAGTGCCCCAGGGGCTAGTATC
TACGACACACCGAGCGGCGAACTAATAACGCTCACTGAAGGGAACTCCGGTTCCCCGCCGGCGCGCATGG
GTGAGATTCCTTGAAGTTGAGTATTGGCCGTCCGCTCTACCGAAAGTTACGGGCACCATTCAACCCGGTC
CAGCACGGCGGCCGGGTAACCGACTTGCTGCCCCGAGAATTATGCAGCATTTTTTTGGTGTATGTGGGCC
CCAAATGAAGTGCAGGTCAAACCTTGACAGTGACGACAAATCGTTGGGCGGGTCCAGGGCGAATTTTGCG
ACAACATGTCGAGGCTCAGCAGGACCGCTGTTAGAGCTCAGTG
